Addgene plasmid #27544: pGEM-T ZfHoxd11a
Depositing lab: Victoria Prince. Depositing organization: University of Chicago.
Backbone
  Vector backbone: pGEM-T
  Backbone manufacturer: Promega
  Backbone size w/o insert (bp): 3000
  Vector type: Bacterial Expression
Growth in bacteria
  Bacterial resistance: Ampicillin, 100 μg/mL
  Growth temperature: 37°C
  Growth strain: DH5alpha
  Copy number: High Copy
Gene/Insert
  Gene/Insert name: Hoxd11a (alt name: 3' end clone)
  Species: D. rerio (zebrafish)
  Entrez Gene: hoxd11a (a.k.a. RP71-78H1.6, fk50b10, hoxc11, hoxd-11, hoxd11, wu:fk50b10)
  Cloning method: Restriction Enzyme; 5′ cloning site EcoRV (destroyed during cloning); 3′ cloning site EcoRV (destroyed during cloning)
  Sequencing primers: 5′ T7; 3′ SP6
Terms and licenses: Academic/Nonprofit Terms; Industry Terms: Not Available to Industry
Depositor comments: Addgene's quality control sequence has some mismatches with NCBI's sequence for this gene; the mismatches should not affect plasmid function.
How to cite: pGEM-T ZfHoxd11a was a gift from Victoria Prince (Addgene plasmid # 27544 ; http://n2t.net/addgene:27544 ; RRID:Addgene_27544)
