[The description below was written by a language model from this plasmid's Addgene catalogue record.]
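Description:
pGEM-T ZfHoxd11a is a small, high-copy bacterial cloning plasmid built on the Promega pGEM-T backbone (about 3 kb without insert) that carries a fragment of the zebrafish (Danio rerio) homeobox gene hoxd11a. It is propagated in standard E. coli cloning strains under ampicillin selection. Although catalogued as a bacterial expression vector, pGEM-T is generally a T-overhang cloning vector for PCR products. This fits the record's note that the insert sits at the EcoRV site and that the site was destroyed on both sides during cloning.

The insert is described as a "3' end clone", so it appears to be a partial clone covering the 3' portion of hoxd11a rather than the full coding sequence. The record does not give the insert length or its exact boundaries. The listed sequencing primers, T7 on the 5' side and SP6 on the 3' side, correspond to the opposing phage RNA polymerase promoters that flank the pGEM-T cloning site. These promoters allow in vitro transcription of either strand of the insert. No tags, reporters or eukaryotic regulatory elements are recorded.

The intended use is not stated. A Hox gene fragment flanked by T7 and SP6 promoters is typically used as a template for sense and antisense riboprobes, for example to map expression by in situ hybridisation in zebrafish embryos. The depositor notes that the quality-control sequence has some mismatches with the NCBI reference for this gene, which are not expected to affect how the plasmid functions. No feature table was supplied, so the insert orientation relative to the two promoters cannot be confirmed beyond the primer assignment.
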