>Addgene plasmid #27544 | pGEM-T ZfHoxd11a | addgene partial sequence | sequence record 33932 | 27544 with T7
GGCCGCCATGGCCGCGGGATTGAGGACTCGAGCTCAAGCTTTTTTTTTTTTTTTTTTTTTAGATATAAAA
CTGCAAAGTACGTCCTGTATTTTTATTTAATACACTGATACATATACATGCTTCAAATGAATAAATGCAT
ACACAGCTTTACCTCAACGAATTCATTTGATATAACCAAACCTGTTTGTTGCTTATTACGCAGTGCGAGT
TGTTACTTGAATGTATTGAATGTAAGAACTGAAATTAAAAAAACATAATAAATAAATACAAACAAACACA
AAGCAACTGCATTTCAATGGCAATCACAGAGTATGAAGAGATTGTCGGGGTACCTATGAAAACTGATAAT
GTCCATCTCTGCGGATACACTGCAATAGGTAATTTGTGCAGAAGTGCAGTTGCGAATAAAATGACTCTTT
TGTTTTTGTTTGATATAGCAAGTATTTTGCATAGTGGTACAAATACAGGGCTGAGGTGAAAATAAGTCAA
GTCCGACGAATGGTTGATGTCCCACAAGCATGACAGAATAGCCTTGGTCTCCAGAAGCGGCCAATATCAT
GACTTTCAGAACAATGGGTTTCCAGTGAAATACTGGAGTCGATCTCGGTTCAGCTTTTTCTCTTTCATCC
TGCGGTTCTGGAACCAAATCTTCACTTGTCGGTCTGTAAGACTGAGCATTCTTGACAACTGCAGACGTTT
TTCCTTATTCATGTACACAATCACTAGTGCGGCCGCCTGCAGGTCGACCATATGGGAGAGCTCCCAACGC
GTTGGATGCATAGCTTGAGTATTCTATAGTGTCACCTAAATAGCTTGGCGTAATCATGGTCATAGCTGTT
TCCTGTGTGAAATTGTTATC
